>Addgene plasmid #225734 | pET28b-M1 | addgene full sequence | sequence record 450318 | Addgene NGS Result
GTTCGCTCGCGTATCGGTGATTCATTCTGCTAACCAGTAAGGCAACCCCGCCAGCCTAGCCGGGTCCTCA
ACGACAGGAGCACGATCATGCGCACCCGTGGGGCCGCCATGCCGGCGATAATGGCCTGCTTCTCGCCGAA
ACGTTTGGTGGCGGGACCAGTGACGAAGGCTTGAGCGAGGGCGTGCAAGATTCCGAATACCGCAAGCGAC
AGGCCGATCATCGTCGCGCTCCAGCGAAAGCGGTCCTCGCCGAAAATGACCCAGAGCGCTGCCGGCACCT
GTCCTACGAGTTGCATGATAAAGAAGACAGTCATAAGTGCGGCGACGATAGTCATGCCCCGCGCCCACCG
GAAGGAGCTGACTGGGTTGAAGGCTCTCAAGGGCATCGGTCGAGATCCCGGTGCCTAATGAGTGAGCTAA
CTTACATTAATTGCGTTGCGCTCACTGCCCGCTTTCCAGTCGGGAAACCTGTCGTGCCAGCTGCATTAAT
GAATCGGCCAACGCGCGGGGAGAGGCGGTTTGCGTATTGGGCGCCAGGGTGGTTTTTCTTTTCACCAGTG
AGACGGGCAACAGCTGATTGCCCTTCACCGCCTGGCCCTGAGAGAGTTGCAGCAAGCGGTCCACGCTGGT
TTGCCCCAGCAGGCGAAAATCCTGTTTGATGGTGGTTAACGGCGGGATATAACATGAGCTGTCTTCGGTA
TCGTCGTATCCCACTACCGAGATATCCGCACCAACGCGCAGCCCGGACTCGGTAATGGCGCGCATTGCGC
CCAGCGCCATCTGATCGTTGGCAACCAGCATCGCAGTGGGAACGATGCCCTCATTCAGCATTTGCATGGT
TTGTTGAAAACCGGACATGGCACTCCAGTCGCCTTCCCGTTCCGCTATCGGCTGAATTTGATTGCGAGTG
AGATATTTATGCCAGCCAGCCAGACGCAGACGCGCCGAGACAGAACTTAATGGGCCCGCTAACAGCGCGA
TTTGCTGGTGACCCAATGCGACCAGATGCTCCACGCCCAGTCGCGTACCGTCTTCATGGGAGAAAATAAT
ACTGTTGATGGGTGTCTGGTCAGAGACATCAAGAAATAACGCCGGAACATTAGTGCAGGCAGCTTCCACA
GCAATGGCATCCTGGTCATCCAGCGGATAGTTAATGATCAGCCCACTGACGCGTTGCGCGAGAAGATTGT
GCACCGCCGCTTTACAGGCTTCGACGCCGCTTCGTTCTACCATCGACACCACCACGCTGGCACCCAGTTG
ATCGGCGCGAGATTTAATCGCCGCGACAATTTGCGACGGCGCGTGCAGGGCCAGACTGGAGGTGGCAACG
CCAATCAGCAACGACTGTTTGCCCGCCAGTTGTTGTGCCACGCGGTTGGGAATGTAATTCAGCTCCGCCA
TCGCCGCTTCCACTTTTTCCCGCGTTTTCGCAGAAACGTGGCTGGCCTGGTTCACCACGCGGGAAACGGT
CTGATAAGAGACACCGGCATACTCTGCGACATCGTATAACGTTACTGGTTTCACATTCACCACCCTGAAT
TGACTCTCTTCCGGGCGCTATCATGCCATACCGCGAAAGGTTTTGCGCCATTCGATGGTGTCCGGGATCT
CGACGCTCTCCCTTATGCGACTCCTGCATTAGGAAGCAGCCCAGTAGTAGGTTGAGGCCGTTGAGCACCG
CCGCCGCAAGGAATGGTGCATGCAAGGAGATGGCGCCCAACAGTCCCCCGGCCACGGGGCCTGCCACCAT
ACCCACGCCGAAACAAGCGCTCATGAGCCCGAAGTGGCGAGCCCGATCTTCCCCATCGGTGATGTCGGCG
ATATAGGCGCCAGCAACCGCACCTGTGGCGCCGGTGATGCCGGCCACGATGCGTCCGGCGTAGAGGATCG
AGATCTCGATCCCGCGAAATTAATACGACTCACTATAGGGGAATTGTGAGCGGATAACAATTCCCCTCTA
GAAATAATTTTGTTTAACTTTAAGAAGGAGATATACCATGGGCAGCAGCCATCATCATCATCATCACAGC
AGCGGCCTGGTGCCGCGCGGCAGCCATATGGCTAGCATGACTGGTGGACAGCAAATGGGTCGGGATCCGA
ATTCATGAAGGACCGGAAGAAGCAGATTTTGGATCAGGCCGTTGGACTGTTCATCGAACGTGGCTTCCAT
TCGGTCAAATTGGAGGACATTGCCGAGGCGGCCGGGGTGACCGCGCGCGCGTTGTATCGCCACTACGACA
ACAAGCAGGCGTTGCTCGCCGAAGCGATCCGAACCGGCCAGGATCAGTACCAGAGCGCGCGTCGTCTCAC
CGAGGGCGAGACGGAGCCGACGCCGCGGCCGTTGAACGCCGATCTGGAAGACCTGATCGCCGCGGCGGTC
GCCTCTCGGGCGTTGACGGTGCTGTGGCAGCGCGAGGCCCGCTACCTCAACGAGGACGACCGCACGGCGG
TCCGGCGCCGCATCAACGCGATCGTCGCCGGCATGCGTGACAGCGTGCTGCTGGAGGTGCCCGATCTGAG
TCCACAGCATTCGGAGTTGCGGGCGTGGGCGGTGTCCAGCACTTTGACCAGCCTGGGCCGGCACAGCCTA
AGCCTGCCGGGCGAGGAACTGAAAAAGCTTCTCTACCAGGCGTGTATGGCCGCGGCAAGGTGACTCGAGC
ACCACCACCACCACCACTGAGATCCGGCTGCTAACAAAGCCCGAAAGGAAGCTGAGTTGGCTGCTGCCAC
CGCTGAGCAATAACTAGCATAACCCCTTGGGGCCTCTAAACGGGTCTTGAGGGGTTTTTTGCTGAAAGGA
GGAACTATATCCGGATTGGCGAATGGG
[124 nt withheld, positions 2828-2951]
C
[91 nt withheld, positions 2953-3043]
A
[49 nt withheld, positions 3045-3093]
CCTTTGACGTTGGAGTCCACGTTCTTT
[37 nt withheld, positions 3121-3157]
ACCCTATCTCGGTCTATTCTTTTGATTTATAAGGGATTTTGCCGATTTCGGCCTATTGGTTAAAAAATGA
GCTGATTTAACAAAAATTTAACGCGAATTTTAACAAAATATTAACGCTTACAATTTAGGTGGCACTTTTC
GGGGAAATGTGCGCGGAACCCCTATTTGTTTATTTTTCTAAATACATTCAAATATGTATCCGCTCATGAA
TTAATTCTTAGAAAAACTCATCGAGCATCAAATGAAACTGCAATTTATTCATATCAGGATTATCAATACC
ATATTTTTGAAAAAGCCGTTTCTGTAATGAAGGAGAAAACTCACCGAGGCAGTTCCATAGGATGGCAAGA
TCCTGGTATCGGTCTGCGATTCCGACTCGTCCAACATCAATACAACCTATTAATTTCCCCTCGTCAAAAA
TAAGGTTATCAAGTGAGAAATCACCATGAGTGACGACTGAATCCGGTGAGAATGGCAAAAGTTTATGCAT
TTCTTTCCAGACTTGTTCAACAGGCCAGCCATTACGCTCGTCATCAAAATCACTCGCATCAACCAAACCG
TTATTCATTCGTGATTGCGCCTGAGCGAGACGAAATACGCGATCGCTGTTAAAAGGACAATTACAAACAG
GAATCGAATGCAACCGGCGCAGGAACACTGCCAGCGCATCAACAATATTTTCACCTGAATCAGGATATTC
TTCTAATACCTGGAATGCTGTTTTCCCGGGGATCGCAGTGGTGAGTAACCATGCATCATCAGGAGTACGG
ATAAAATGCTTGATGGTCGGAAGAGGCATAAATTCCGTCAGCCAGTTTAGTCTGACCATCTCATCTGTAA
CATCATTGGCAACGCTACCTTTGCCATGTTTCAGAAACAACTCTGGCGCATCGGGCTTCCCATACAATCG
ATAGATTGTCGCACCTGATTGCCCGACATTATCGCGAGCCCATTTATACCCATATAAATCAGCATCCATG
TTGGAATTTAATCGCGGCCTAGAGCAAGACGTTTCCCGTTGAATATGGCTCATAACACCCCTTGTATTAC
TGTTTATGTAAGCAGACAGTTTTATTGTTCATGACCAAAATCCCTTAACGTGAGTTTTCGTTCCACTGAG
CGTCAGACCCCGTAGAAAAGATCAAAGGATCTTCTTGAGATCCTTTTTTTCTGCGCGTAATCTGCTGCTT
GCAAACAAAAAAACCACCGCTACCAGCGGTGGTTTGTTTGCCGGATCAAGAGCTACCAACTCTTTTTCCG
AAGGTAACTGGCTTCAGCAGAGCGCAGATACCAAATACTGTCCTTCTAGTGTAGCCGTAGTTAGGCCACC
ACTTCAAGAACTCTGTAGCACCGCCTACATACCTCGCTCTGCTAATCCTGTTACCAGTGGCTGCTGCCAG
TGGCGATAAGTCGTGTCTTACCGGGTTGGACTCAAGACGATAGTTACCGGATAAGGCGCAGCGGTCGGGC
TGAACGGGGGGTTCGTGCACACAGCCCAGCTTGGAGCGAACGACCTACACCGAACTGAGATACCTACAGC
GTGAGCTATGAGAAAGCGCCACGCTTCCCGAAGGGAGAAAGGCGGACAGGTATCCGGTAAGCGGCAGGGT
CGGAACAGGAGAGCGCACGAGGGAGCTTCCAGGGGGAAACGCCTGGTATCTTTATAGTCCTGTCGGGTTT
CGCCACCTCTGACTTGAGCGTCGATTTTTGTGATGCTCGTCAGGGGGGCGGAGCCTATGGAAAAACGCCA
GCAACGCGGCCTTTTTACGGTTCCTGGCCTTTTGCTGGCCTTTTGCTCACATGTTCTTTCCTGCGTTATC
CCCTGATTCTGTGGATAACCGTATTACCGCCTTTGAGTGAGCTGATACCGCTCGCCGCAGCCGAACGACC
GAGCGCAGCGAGTCAGTGAGCGAGGAAGCGGAAGAGCGCCTGATGCGGTATTTTCTCCTTACGCATCTGT
GCGGTATTTCACACCGCAATGGTGCACTCTCAGTACAATCTGCTCTGATGCCGCATAGTTAAGCCAGTAT
ACACTCCGCTATCGCTACGTGACTGGGTCATGGCTGCGCCCCGACACCCGCCAACACCCGCTGACGCGCC
CTGACGGGCTTGTCTGCTCCCGGCATCCGCTTACAGACAAGCTGTGACCGTCTCCGGGAGCTGCATGTGT
CAGAGGTTTTCACCGTCATCACCGAAACGCGCGAGGCAGCTGCGGTAAAGCTCATCAGCGTGGTCGTGAA
GCGATTCACAGATGTCTGCCTGTTCATCCGCGTCCAGCTCGTTGAGTTTCTCCAGAAGCGTTAATGTCTG
GCTTCTGATAAAGCGGGCCATGTTAAGGGCGGTTTTTTCCTGTTTGGTCACTGATGCCTCCGTGTAAGGG
GGATTTCTGTTCATGGGGGTAATGATACCGATGAAACGAGAGAGGATGCTCACGATACGGGTTACTGATG
ATGAACATGCCCGGTTACTGGAACGTTGTGAGGGTAAACAACTGGCGGTATGGATGCGGCGGGACCAGAG
AAAAATCACTCAGGGTCAATGCCAGCGCTTCGTTAATACAGATGTAGGTGTTCCACAGGGTAGCCAGCAG
CATCCTGCGATGCAGATCCGGAACATAATGGTGCAGGGCGCTGACTTCCGCGTTTCCAGACTTTACGAAA
CACGGAAACCGAAGACCATTCATGTTGTTGCTCAGGTCGCAGACGTTTTGCAGCAGCAGTCGCTTCAC
Features (pLannotate 1.2.2; 20 found; start..end, strand, type, name):
    102..393     -  CDS            TcR (fragment): tetracycline efflux protein; tet; confers resistance to tetracycline
    408..429     -  protein_bind   CAP binding site: CAP binding activates transcription in the presence of cAMP. E. coli catabolite activator protein
    442..1524    -  CDS            lacI: lac repressor; lacI; The lac repressor binds to the lac operator to inhibit transcription in E. coli. This inhibition can be relieved by adding lactose or isopropyl-β-D-thiogalactopyranoside (IPTG).
   1525..1602    -  promoter       lacI promoter: lacI
   1610..1889    -  CDS            TcR (fragment): tetracycline efflux protein; tet; confers resistance to tetracycline
   1911..1929    +  promoter       T7 promoter: promoter for bacteriophage T7 RNA polymerase
   1930..1954    +  protein_bind   lac operator: The lac repressor binds to the lac operator to inhibit transcription in E. coli. This inhibition can be relieved by adding lactose or isopropyl-β-D-thiogalactopyranoside (IPTG). lac repressor encoded by lacI
   1969..1991    +  RBS            RBS: efficient ribosome binding site from bacteriophage T7 gene 10 (Olins and Rangwala, 1989)
   2010..2026    +  CDS            capTEV™ (fragment): composite tag for in vivo biotinylation, TEV protease cleavage, and 6xHis tagging
   2037..2054    +  CDS            thrombin site: thrombin recognition and cleavage site
   2058..2090    +  CDS            T7 tag (gene 10 leader): leader peptide from bacteriophage T7 gene 10 promotes efficient translation in E. coli
   2108..2782    +  CDS            mce3R (fragment): MCE3R_MYCTU - Experimental evidence at protein level: Swiss-Prot protein existence level 1. Mce3R represses the transcription of mce3 operon and downregulates its own expression, but does not affect the transcription of mce1, mce2 and mce4 operons. From Mycobacterium tuberculosis (strain ATCC 25618 / H37Rv).
   2744..2791    +  terminator     T7 terminator: transcription terminator for bacteriophage T7 RNA polymerase
   2828..3256    +  rep_origin     f1 ori (sequence partly withheld): f1 bacteriophage origin of replication; arrow indicates direction of (+) strand synthesis
   3309..3366    +  promoter       AmpR promoter (fragment): bla
   3375..4190    -  CDS            KanR: aminoglycoside phosphotransferase; aph(3')-Ia; confers resistance to kanamycin in bacteria or G418 (Geneticin®) in eukaryotes
   4312..4900    +  rep_origin     ori: high-copy-number ColE1/pMB1/pBR322/pUC origin of replication
   5086..5225    -  misc_feature   bom: basis of mobility region from pBR322
   5327..5518    -  CDS            rop: Rop protein, which maintains plasmids at low copy number; rop
   5535..30      +  CDS            YPB1_ECOLX (across the origin): Protein predicted: Swiss-Prot protein existence level 4. From Escherichia coli.
