[The description below was written by a language model from this plasmid's Addgene catalogue record and pLannotate feature annotations shown in this document.]
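Description:
pET28b-M1 is a bacterial expression plasmid built on a pET-series backbone for producing a truncated form of Mce3R, a TetR-like transcriptional repressor from Mycobacterium tuberculosis, in E. coli. The insert, termed M1, covers amino acids 13–193 of Mce3R, a protein that represses the mce3 operon and downregulates its own expression. The plasmid carries a ColE1/pMB1-type origin together with the pBR322-derived bom and rop elements and an f1 phage origin, and it is selected with kanamycin through an aminoglycoside phosphotransferase gene. The catalogue lists it as high copy, although the annotated rop gene is an element normally associated with reduced copy number.

Expression is driven by a T7 promoter followed by a lac operator and the strong ribosome binding site from T7 gene 10, with a T7 terminator downstream. The plasmid-borne lacI gene supplies lac repressor, so transcription stays low until an inducer such as IPTG is added in a host that provides T7 RNA polymerase. Upstream of the mce3R fragment, the reading frame encodes an N-terminal 6xHis tag (picked up by the annotation software as a fragment of a composite tag), a thrombin cleavage site and the T7 gene 10 leader tag. This allows affinity purification and, in principle, proteolytic removal of the His tag. The annotated mce3R fragment overlaps the terminator annotation at its 3′ end, so its automated boundaries are probably imprecise. The short TcR fragments and the AmpR promoter fragment are likely backbone remnants or annotation artefacts. The cloning sites are not recorded. The stated purpose is recombinant expression of the M1 domain, in keeping with the associated study of Mce3R structure and DNA binding.
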