Addgene plasmid #225734: pET28b-M1
Purpose: To express M1 (13-193) in E. coli
Depositing lab: Nicole Sampson. Depositing organization: Stony Brook University. Publication: Mycobacterium tuberculosis Mce3R TetR-like Repressor Forms an Asymmetric Four-Helix Bundle and Binds a Nonpalindrome Sequencedagger. Panagoda NT, Balazsi G, Sampson NS. ACS Chem Biol. 2024 Dec 20;19(12):2580-2592. doi: 10.1021/acschembio.4c00687. Epub 2024 Nov 15. PubMed 39545866.
Backbone
  Vector backbone: pET
  Vector type: Bacterial Expression
Growth in bacteria
  Bacterial resistance: Kanamycin, 50 μg/mL
  Growth temperature: 37°C
  Growth strain: DH5alpha
  Copy number: High Copy
Gene/Insert
  Gene/Insert name: mce3R (alt name: 13-193 amino acids)
  Species: Mycobacterium tuberculosis
  Mutation: aa 13-193
  Tag / fusion protein: 6xHis (N terminal on insert)
  Cloning method: Restriction Enzyme; 5′ cloning site unknown (unknown if destroyed)
Terms and licenses: Academic/Nonprofit Terms; Industry Terms: Not Available to Industry
How to cite: pET28b-M1 was a gift from Nicole Sampson (Addgene plasmid # 225734 ; http://n2t.net/addgene:225734 ; RRID:Addgene_225734)
