>Addgene plasmid #225734 | pET28b-M1 | depositor partial sequence | sequence record 442255 | M1 (13-193 amino acids) insert
AAGGACCGGAAGAAGCAGATTTTGGATCAGGCCGTTGGACTGTTCATCGAACGTGGCTTCCATTCGGTCA
AATTGGAGGACATTGCCGAGGCGGCCGGGGTGACCGCGCGCGCGTTGTATCGCCACTACGACAACAAGCA
GGCGTTGCTCGCCGAAGCGATCCGAACCGGCCAGGATCAGTACCAGAGCGCGCGTCGTCTCACCGAGGGC
GAGACGGAGCCGACGCCGCGGCCGTTGAACGCCGATCTGGAAGACCTGATCGCCGCGGCGGTCGCCTCTC
GGGCGTTGACGGTGCTGTGGCAGCGCGAGGCCCGCTACCTCAACGAGGACGACCGCACGGCGGTCCGGCG
CCGCATCAACGCGATCGTCGCCGGCATGCGTGACAGCGTGCTGCTGGAGGTGCCCGATCTGAGTCCACAG
CATTCGGAGTTGCGGGCGTGGGCGGTGTCCAGCACTTTGACCAGCCTGGGCCGGCACAGCCTAAGCCTGC
CGGGCGAGGAACTGAAAAAGCTTCTCTACCAGGCGTGTATGGCCGCGGCAAGG
